>Addgene plasmid #104854 | pPKm-163 | depositor full sequence | sequence record 198708 | pPKm-163 sequence 7482 bps
CGATGTACGGGCCAGATATACGCGTTGACATTGATTATTGACTAGTTATTAATAGTAATCAATTACGGGG
TCATTAGTTCATAGCCCATATATGGAGTTCCGCGTTACATAACTTACGGTAAATGGCCCGCCTGGCTGAC
CGCCCAACGACCCCCGCCCATTGACGTCAATAATGACGTATGTTCCCATAGTAACGCCAATAGGGACTTT
CCATTGACGTCAATGGGTGGACTATTTACGGTAAACTGCCCACTTGGCAGTACATCAAGTGTATCATATG
CCAAGTACGCCCCCTATTGACGTCAATGACGGTAAATGGCCCGCCTGGCATTATGCCCAGTACATGACCT
TATGGGACTTTCCTACTTGGCAGTACATCTACGTATTAGTCATCGCTATTACCATGGTGATGCGGTTTTG
GCAGTACATCAATGGGCGTGGATAGCGGTTTGACTCACGGGGATTTCCAAGTCTCCACCCCATTGACGTC
AATGGGAGTTTGTTTTGGCACCAAAATCAACGGGACTTTCCAAAATGTCGTAACAACTCCGCCCCATTGA
CGCAAATGGGCGGTAGGCGTGTACGGTGGGAGGTCTATATAAGCAGAGCTCTCTGGCTAACTAGAGAACC
CACTGCTTACTGGCTTATCGAAATTAATACGACTCACTATAGGGAGACCCAAGCTTGGTACCTCGCGAGC
CGCCACCATGCCTCTGTTTGAGCTTTTCAGGCTCACCAAAGCTAAGCTTGAATCTGCTCAAGACAGGAAC
CCTTCTCCACCTGTAGATGAAGTTGTGGAGCTGGTGTGGGAAAATGGTCAGATATCAACTCAAAGTCAGT
CAAGTAGATCGAGGAACATTCCTCCACCACAAGCAAACTCTTCTAGAGCTAGAGAGATTGGAAATGGCTC
AAAGACGACTATGGTGGACGAGATCCCTATGTCAGTGCCATCACTAATGACGGGTTTGAGTCAAGACGAT
GACTTTGTTCCATGGTTGAATCATCATCCCTCCCTTGATGGATATTGCTCTGATTTCTTGCGTGATGTGT
CGTCTCCTGTTACTGTCAACGAGCAAGAGAGTGATATGGCGGTAAACCAAACTGCTTTCCCGTTGTTTCA
GAGAAGAAAGGATGGCAATGAATCAGCTCCTGCTGCTTCTTCGTCGCAGTATAACGGTTTCCAATCGCAT
TCTCTGTATGGAAGTGATAGAGCTAGAGATCTTCCTAGCCAACAAACCAATCCGGATCGGTTTACTCAGA
CGCAGGAACCACTAATTACTAGTAACAAGCCTAGTTTGGTCAACTTTTCACATTTCTTACGCCCTGCAAC
TTTTGCGAAGACTACTAATAATAACCTTCATGACACTAAAGAAAAGAGTCCTCAAAGCCCGCCAAATGTG
TTTCAGACCAGAGTTCTTGGAGCTAAAGACTCTGAAGATAAGGTTCTTAACGAGTCTGTTGCTTCTGCTA
CGCCTAAAGATAACCAAAAGGCTTGCCTAATATCAGAGGACTCATGTAGAAAAGACCAAGAGAGTGAAAA
AGCAGTTGTATGTTCTTCTGTTGGCTCGGGTAATAGTCTCGATGGCCCATCCGAAAGTCCTTCACTTTCT
TTAAAGAGAAAGCATTCGAATATTCAAGACATTGACTGTCATAGTGAAGATGTGGAAGAAGAATCAGGAG
ATGGAAGAAAGGAAGCAGGTCCATCTCGAACGGGTTTGGGTTCAAAGAGAAGCCGCTCTGCAGAAGTGCA
TAATCTGTCTGAAAGGAGACGGCGTGATAGGATCAACGAGAAGATGCGTGCCCTGCAAGAACTCATTCCA
AACTGTAACAAGGTGGACAAAGCTTCGATGCTAGATGAAGCCATCGAGTATCTCAAGTCACTCCAACTTC
AAGTGCAGATCATGTCAATGGCGTCTGGTTACTATCTGCCACCGGCGGTTATGTTCCCACCGGGTATGGG
GCATTACCCGGCAGCAGCTGCTGCAATGGCAATGGGTATGGGAATGCCTTATGCAATGGGCTTGCCTGAT
TTGAGCCGTGGTGGTTCATCGGTTAACCACGGACCACAGTTCCAAGTCTCGGGGATGCAACAACAACCAG
TGGCGATGGGTATTCCACGTGTCTCTGGTGGTGGTATCTTTGCCGGTTCTTCGACGATTGGCAATGGCTC
GACTAGAGATTTATCTGGTTCTAAAGATCAAACAACGACGAATAACAACAGTAACTTGAAACCAATAAAG
AGAAAACAGGGGTCTTCTGATCAGTTTTGTGGATCGTCGCCGCGGCCGCAACCTAAGAAAAAGAGAAAGG
TGGGCGGAGGCATGAAGCTACTGTCTTCTATCGAACAAGCATGCGATATTTGCCGACTTAAAAAGCTCAA
GTGCTCCAAAGAAAAACCGAAGTGCGCCAAGTGTCTGAAGAACAACTGGGAGTGTCGCTACTCTCCCAAA
ACCAAAAGGTCTCCGCTGACTAGGGCACATCTGACAGAAGTGGAATCAAGGCTAGAAAGACTGGAACAGC
TATTTCTACTGATTTTTCCTCGAGAAGACCTTGACATGATTTTGAAAATGGATTCTTTACAGGATATAAA
AGCATTGTTAACAGGATTATTTGTACAAGATAATGTGAATAAAGATGCCGTCACAGATAGATTGGCTTCA
GTGGAGACTGATATGCCTCTAACATTGAGACAGCATAGAATAAGTGCGACATCATCATCGGAAGAGAGTA
GTAACAAAGGTCAAAGACAGTTGACTGTATCGCCGGAATTCATGGCTTACCCATACGATGTTCCAGATTA
CGCTTGATAATCTAGAGGGCCCTATTCTATAGTGTCACCTAAATGCTAGAGCTCGCTGATCAGCCTCGAC
TGTGCCTTCTAGTTGCCAGCCATCTGTTGTTTGCCCCTCCCCCGTGCCTTCCTTGACCCTGGAAGGTGCC
ACTCCCACTGTCCTTTCCTAATAAAATGAGGAAATTGCATCGCATTGTCTGAGTAGGTGTCATTCTATTC
TGGGGGGTGGGGTGGGGCAGGACAGCAAGGGGGAGGATTGGGAAGACAATAGCAGGCATGCTGGGGATGC
GGTGGGCTCTATGGCTTCTGAGGCGGAAAGAACCAGCTGGGGCTCTAGGGGGTATCCCC
[124 nt withheld, positions 3140-3263]
C
[32 nt withheld, positions 3265-3296]
CA
[57 nt withheld, positions 3299-3355]
A
[49 nt withheld, positions 3357-3405]
CCTTTGACGTTGGAGTCCACGTTCTTT
[37 nt withheld, positions 3433-3469]
ACCCTATCTCGGTCTATTCTTTTGATTTATAAGGGATTTTGGGGATTTCGGCCTATTGGTTAAAAAATGA
GCTGATTTAACAAAAATTTAACGCGAATTAATTCTGTGGAATGTGTGTCAGTTAGGGTGTGGAAAGTCCC
CAGGCTCCCCAGGCAGGCAGAAGTATGCAAAGCATGCATCTCAATTAGTCAGCAACCAGGTGTGGAAAGT
CCCCAGGCTCCCCAGCAGGCAGAAGTATGCAAAGCATGCATCTCAATTAGTCAGCAACCATAGTCCCGCC
CCTAACTCCGCCCATCCCGCCCCTAACTCCGCCCAGTTCCGCCCATTCTCCGCCCCATGGCTGACTAATT
TTTTTTATTTATGCAGAGGCCGAGGCCGCCTCTGCCTCTGAGCTATTCCAGAAGTAGTGAGGAGGCTTTT
TTGGAGGCCTAGGCTTTTGCAAAAAGCTCCCGGGAGCTTGTATATCCATTTTCGGATCTGATCAAGAGAC
AGGATGAGGATCGTTTCGCATGATTGAACAAGATGGATTGCACGCAGGTTCTCCGGCCGCTTGGGTGGAG
AGGCTATTCGGCTATGACTGGGCACAACAGACAATCGGCTGCTCTGATGCCGCCGTGTTCCGGCTGTCAG
CGCAGGGGCGCCCGGTTCTTTTTGTCAAGACCGACCTGTCCGGTGCCCTGAATGAACTGCAGGACGAGGC
AGCGCGGCTATCGTGGCTGGCCACGACGGGCGTTCCTTGCGCAGCTGTGCTCGACGTTGTCACTGAAGCG
GGAAGGGACTGGCTGCTATTGGGCGAAGTGCCGGGGCAGGATCTCCTGTCATCTCACCTTGCTCCTGCCG
AGAAAGTATCCATCATGGCTGATGCAATGCGGCGGCTGCATACGCTTGATCCGGCTACCTGCCCATTCGA
CCACCAAGCGAAACATCGCATCGAGCGAGCACGTACTCGGATGGAAGCCGGTCTTGTCGATCAGGATGAT
CTGGACGAAGAGCATCAGGGGCTCGCGCCAGCCGAACTGTTCGCCAGGCTCAAGGCGCGCATGCCCGACG
GCGAGGATCTCGTCGTGACCCATGGCGATGCCTGCTTGCCGAATATCATGGTGGAAAATGGCCGCTTTTC
TGGATTCATCGACTGTGGCCGGCTGGGTGTGGCGGACCGCTATCAGGACATAGCGTTGGCTACCCGTGAT
ATTGCTGAAGAGCTTGGCGGCGAATGGGCTGACCGCTTCCTCGTGCTTTACGGTATCGCCGCTCCCGATT
CGCAGCGCATCGCCTTCTATCGCCTTCTTGACGAGTTCTTCTGAGCGGGACTCTGGGGTTCGAAATGACC
GACCAAGCGACGCCCAACCTGCCATCACGAGATTTCGATTCCACCGCCGCCTTCTATGAAAGGTTGGGCT
TCGGAATCGTTTTCCGGGACGCCGGCTGGATGATCCTCCAGCGCGGGGATCTCATGCTGGAGTTCTTCGC
CCACCCCAACTTGTTTATTGCAGCTTATAATGGTTACAAATAAAGCAATAGCATCACAAATTTCACAAAT
AAAGCATTTTTTTCACTGCATTCTAGTTGTGGTTTGTCCAAACTCATCAATGTATCTTATCATGTCTGTA
TACCGTCGACCTCTAGCTAGAGCTTGGCGTAATCATGGTCATAGCTGTTTCCTGTGTGAAATTGTTATCC
GCTCACAATTCCACACAACATACGAGCCGGAAGCATAAAGTGTAAAGCCTGGGGTGCCTAATGAGTGAGC
TAACTCACATTAATTGCGTTGCGCTCACTGCCCGCTTTCCAGTCGGGAAACCTGTCGTGCCAGCTGCATT
AATGAATCGGCCAACGCGCGGGGAGAGGCGGTTTGCGTATTGGGCGCTCTTCCGCTTCCTCGCTCACTGA
CTCGCTGCGCTCGGTCGTTCGGCTGCGGCGAGCGGTATCAGCTCACTCAAAGGCGGTAATACGGTTATCC
ACAGAATCAGGGGATAACGCAGGAAAGAACATGTGAGCAAAAGGCCAGCAAAAGGCCAGGAACCGTAAAA
AGGCCGCGTTGCTGGCGTTTTTCCATAGGCTCCGCCCCCCTGACGAGCATCACAAAAATCGACGCTCAAG
TCAGAGGTGGCGAAACCCGACAGGACTATAAAGATACCAGGCGTTTCCCCCTGGAAGCTCCCTCGTGCGC
TCTCCTGTTCCGACCCTGCCGCTTACCGGATACCTGTCCGCCTTTCTCCCTTCGGGAAGCGTGGCGCTTT
CTCAATGCTCACGCTGTAGGTATCTCAGTTCGGTGTAGGTCGTTCGCTCCAAGCTGGGCTGTGTGCACGA
ACCCCCCGTTCAGCCCGACCGCTGCGCCTTATCCGGTAACTATCGTCTTGAGTCCAACCCGGTAAGACAC
GACTTATCGCCACTGGCAGCAGCCACTGGTAACAGGATTAGCAGAGCGAGGTATGTAGGCGGTGCTACAG
AGTTCTTGAAGTGGTGGCCTAACTACGGCTACACTAGAAGGACAGTATTTGGTATCTGCGCTCTGCTGAA
GCCAGTTACCTTCGGAAAAAGAGTTGGTAGCTCTTGATCCGGCAAACAAACCACCGCTGGTAGCGGTGGT
TTTTTTGTTTGCAAGCAGCAGATTACGCGCAGAAAAAAAGGATCTCAAGAAGATCCTTTGATCTTTTCTA
CGGGGTCTGACGCTCAGTGGAACGAAAACTCACGTTAAGGGATTTTGGTCATGAGATTATCAAAAAGGAT
CTTCACCTAGATCCTTTTAAATTAAAAATGAAGTTTTAAATCAATCTAAAGTATATATGAGTAAACTTGG
TCTGACAGTTACCAATGCTTAATCAGTGAGGCACCTATCTCAGCGATCTGTCTATTTCGTTCATCCATAG
TTGCCTGACTCCCCGTCGTGTAGATAACTACGATACGGGAGGGCTTACCATCTGGCCCCAGTGCTGCAAT
GATACCGCGAGACCCACGCTCACCGGCTCCAGATTTATCAGCAATAAACCAGCCAGCCGGAAGGGCCGAG
CGCAGAAGTGGTCCTGCAACTTTATCCGCCTCCATCCAGTCTATTAATTGTTGCCGGGAAGCTAGAGTAA
GTAGTTCGCCAGTTAATAGTTTGCGCAACGTTGTTGCCATTGCTACAGGCATCGTGGTGTCACGCTCGTC
GTTTGGTATGGCTTCATTCAGCTCCGGTTCCCAACGATCAAGGCGAGTTACATGATCCCCCATGTTGTGC
AAAAAAGCGGTTAGCTCCTTCGGTCCTCCGATCGTTGTCAGAAGTAAGTTGGCCGCAGTGTTATCACTCA
TGGTTATGGCAGCACTGCATAATTCTCTTACTGTCATGCCATCCGTAAGATGCTTTTCTGTGACTGGTGA
GTACTCAACCAAGTCATTCTGAGAATAGTGTATGCGGCGACCGAGTTGCTCTTGCCCGGCGTCAATACGG
GATAATACCGCGCCACATAGCAGAACTTTAAAAGTGCTCATCATTGGAAAACGTTCTTCGGGGCGAAAAC
TCTCAAGGATCTTACCGCTGTTGAGATCCAGTTCGATGTAACCCACTCGTGCACCCAACTGATCTTCAGC
ATCTTTTACTTTCACCAGCGTTTCTGGGTGAGCAAAAACAGGAAGGCAAAATGCCGCAAAAAAGGGAATA
AGGGCGACACGGAAATGTTGAATACTCATACTCTTCCTTTTTCAATATTATTGAAGCATTTATCAGGGTT
ATTGTCTCATGAGCGGATACATATTTGAATGTATTTAGAAAAATAAACAAATAGGGGTTCCGCGCACATT
TCCCCGAAAAGTGCCACCTGACGTCGACGGATCGGGAGATCTCCCGATCCCCTATGGTCGACTCTCAGTA
CAATCTGCTCTGATGCCGCATAGTTAAGCCAGTATCTGCTCCCTGCTTGTGTGTTGGAGGTCGCTGAGTA
GTGCGCGAGCAAAATTTAAGCTACAACAAGGCAAGGCTTGACCGACAATTGCATGAAGAATCTGCTTAGG
GTTAGGCGTTTTGCGCTGCTTCG
Features (pLannotate 1.2.2; 23 found; start..end, strand, type, name):
     27..406     +  enhancer       CMV enhancer: human cytomegalovirus immediate early enhancer
    407..610     +  promoter       CMV promoter: human cytomegalovirus (CMV) immediate early promoter
    606..639     +  LTR            5' LTR (truncated) (fragment): truncated 5' long terminal repeat (LTR) from HIV-1
    655..673     +  promoter       T7 promoter: promoter for bacteriophage T7 RNA polymerase
    708..2279    +  CDS            PIF3: PIF3_ARATH - Also known as BHLH8, EN100, PAP3. Experimental evidence at protein level: Swiss-Prot protein existence level 1. Transcription factor acting positively in the phytochrome signaling pathway. Activates transcription by binding to the G box (5'- CACGTG-3'). From Arabidopsis thaliana (Mouse-ear cress).
   2322..2762    +  CDS            GAL4 DNA binding domain: DNA binding domain of the GAL4 transcriptional activator; Saccharomyces cerevisiae GAL4 (truncated)
   2778..2805    +  CDS            3xHA (fragment): three tandem HA epitope tags
   2826..2844    -  promoter       SP6 promoter: promoter for bacteriophage SP6 RNA polymerase
   2870..3094    +  polyA_signal   bGH poly(A) signal: bovine growth hormone polyadenylation signal
   3098..3119    +  promoter       SV40 promoter (fragment): SV40 enhancer and early promoter
   3140..3568    +  rep_origin     f1 ori (sequence partly withheld): f1 bacteriophage origin of replication; arrow indicates direction of (+) strand synthesis
   3582..3912    +  promoter       SV40 promoter: SV40 enhancer and early promoter
   3979..4770    +  CDS            neo: KKA2_KLEPN - Also known as kan, nptII. Experimental evidence at protein level: Swiss-Prot protein existence level 1. Resistance to kanamycin, neomycin, paromomycin, ribostamycin, butirosin and gentamicin B. From Klebsiella pneumoniae.
   4794..4952    +  CDS            ble (fragment): BLE_KLEPN - Experimental evidence at protein level: Swiss-Prot protein existence level 1. Binding protein with a strong affinity to the bleomycin family of antibiotics. Binds to CL990; an antimitotic-antibiotic compound. From Klebsiella pneumoniae.
   4947..5068    +  polyA_signal   SV40 poly(A) signal: SV40 polyadenylation signal
   5141..5157    -  protein_bind   lac operator: The lac repressor binds to the lac operator to inhibit transcription in E. coli. This inhibition can be relieved by adding lactose or isopropyl-β-D-thiogalactopyranoside (IPTG). lac repressor encoded by lacI
   5165..5195    -  promoter       lac promoter: promoter for the E. coli lac operon
   5210..5231    -  protein_bind   CAP binding site: CAP binding activates transcription in the presence of cAMP. E. coli catabolite activator protein
   5244..5336    -  CDS            lacI (fragment): lac repressor; lacI; The lac repressor binds to the lac operator to inhibit transcription in E. coli. This inhibition can be relieved by adding lactose or isopropyl-β-D-thiogalactopyranoside (IPTG).
   5519..6107    -  rep_origin     ori: high-copy-number ColE1/pMB1/pBR322/pUC origin of replication
   6278..7138    -  CDS            AmpR: β-lactamase; bla; confers resistance to ampicillin, carbenicillin, and related antibiotics
   7139..7243    -  promoter       AmpR promoter: bla
   7310..7354    -  misc_feature   bom (fragment): basis of mobility region from pBR322
