>Addgene plasmid #104854 | pPKm-163 | addgene full sequence | sequence record 204872 | Addgene NGS Result
CGATGTACGGGCCAGATATACGCGTTGACATTGATTATTGACTAGTTATTAATAGTAATCAATTACGGGG
TCATTAGTTCATAGCCCATATATGGAGTTCCGCGTTACATAACTTACGGTAAATGGCCCGCCTGGCTGAC
CGCCCAACGACCCCCGCCCATTGACGTCAATAATGACGTATGTTCCCATAGTAACGCCAATAGGGACTTT
CCATTGACGTCAATGGGTGGAGTATTTACGGTAAACTGCCCACTTGGCAGTACATCAAGTGTATCATATG
CCAAGTACGCCCCCTATTGACGTCAATGACGGTAAATGGCCCGCCTGGCATTATGCCCAGTACATGACCT
TATGGGACTTTCCTACTTGGCAGTACATCTACGTATTAGTCATCGCTATTACCATGGTGATGCGGTTTTG
GCAGTACATCAATGGGCGTGGATAGCGGTTTGACTCACGGGGATTTCCAAGTCTCCACCCCATTGACGTC
AATGGGAGTTTGTTTTGGCACCAAAATCAACGGGACTTTCCAAAATGTCGTAACAACTCCGCCCCATTGA
CGCAAATGGGCGGTAGGCGTGTACGGTGGGAGGTCTATATAAGCAGAGCTCTCTGGCTAACTAGAGAACC
CACTGCTTACTGGCTTATCGAAATTAATACGACTCACTATAGGGAGACCCAAGCTTGGTACCTCGCGAGC
CGCCACCATGCCTCTGTTTGAGCTTTTCAGGCTCACCAAAGCTAAGCTTGAATCTGCTCAAGACAGGAAC
CCTTCTCCACCTGTAGATGAAGTTGTGGAGCTGGTGTGGGAAAATGGTCAGATATCAACTCAAAGTCAGT
CAAGTAGATCGAGGAACATTCCTCCACCACAAGCAAACTCTTCTAGAGCTAGAGAGATTGGAAATGGCTC
AAAGACGACTATGGTGGACGAGATCCCTATGTCAGTGCCATCACTAATGACGGGTTTGAGTCAAGACGAT
GACTTTGTTCCATGGTTGAATCATCATCCCTCCCTTGATGGATATTGCTCTGATTTCTTGCGTGATGTGT
CGTCTCCTGTTACTGTCAACGAGCAAGAGAGTGATATGGCGGTAAACCAAACTGCTTTCCCGTTGTTTCA
GAGAAGAAAGGATGGCAATGAATCAGCTCCTGCTGCTTCTTCGTCGCAGTATAACGGTTTCCAATCGCAT
TCTCTGTATGGAAGTGATAGAGCTAGAGATCTTCCTAGCCAACAAACCAATCCGGATCGGTTTACTCAGA
CGCAGGAACCACTAATTACTAGTAACAAGCCTAGTTTGGTCAACTTTTCACATTTCTTACGCCCTGCAAC
TTTTGCGAAGACTACTAATAATAACCTTCATGACACTAAAGAAAAGAGTCCTCAAAGCCCGCCAAATGTG
TTTCAGACCAGAGTTCTTGGAGCTAAAGACTCTGAAGATAAGGTTCTTAACGAGTCTGTTGCTTCTGCTA
CGCCTAAAGATAACCAAAAGGCTTGCCTAATATCAGAGGACTCATGTAGAAAAGACCAAGAGAGTGAAAA
AGCAGTTGTATGTTCTTCTGTTGGCTCGGGTAATAGTCTCGATGGCCCATCCGAAAGTCCTTCACTTTCT
TTAAAGAGAAAGCATTCGAATATTCAAGACATTGACTGTCATAGTGAAGATGTGGAAGAAGAATCAGGAG
ATGGAAGAAAGGAAGCAGGTCCATCTCGAACGGGTTTGGGTTCAAAGAGAAGCCGCTCTGCAGAAGTGCA
TAATCTGTCTGAAAGGAGACGGCGTGATAGGATCAACGAGAAGATGCGTGCCCTGCAAGAACTCATTCCA
AACTGTAACAAGGTGGACAAAGCTTCGATGCTAGATGAAGCCATCGAGTATCTCAAGTCACTCCAACTTC
AAGTGCAGATCATGTCAATGGCGTCTGGTTACTATCTGCCACCGGCGGTTATGTTCCCACCGGGTATGGG
GCATTACCCGGCAGCAGCTGCTGCAATGGCAATGGGTATGGGAATGCCTTATGCAATGGGCTTGCCTGAT
TTGAGCCGTGGTGGTTCATCGGTTAACCACGGACCACAGTTCCAAGTCTCGGGGATGCAACAACAACCAG
TGGCGATGGGTATTCCACGTGTCTCTGGTGGTGGTATCTTTGCCGGTTCTTCGACGATTGGCAATGGCTC
GACTAGAGATTTATCTGGTTCTAAAGATCAAACAACGACGAATAACAACAGTAACTTGAAACCAATAAAG
AGAAAACAGGGGTCTTCTGATCAGTTTTGTGGATCGTCGCCGCGGCCGCAACCTAAGAAAAAGAGAAAGG
TGGGCGGAGGCATGAAGCTACTGTCTTCTATCGAACAAGCATGCGATATTTGCCGACTTAAAAAGCTCAA
GTGCTCCAAAGAAAAACCGAAGTGCGCCAAGTGTCTGAAGAACAACTGGGAGTGTCGCTACTCTCCCAAA
ACCAAAAGGTCTCCGCTGACTAGGGCACATCTGACAGAAGTGGAATCAAGGCTAGAAAGACTGGAACAGC
TATTTCTACTGATTTTTCCTCGAGAAGACCTTGACATGATTTTGAAAATGGATTCTTTACAGGATATAAA
AGCATTGTTAACAGGATTATTTGTACAAGATAATGTGAATAAAGATGCCGTCACAGATAGATTGGCTTCA
GTGGAGACTGATATGCCTCTAACATTGAGACAGCATAGAATAAGTGCGACATCATCATCGGAAGAGAGTA
GTAACAAAGGTCAAAGACAGTTGACTGTATCGCCGGAATTCATGGCTTACCCATACGATGTTCCAGATTA
CGCTTGATAATCTAGAGGGCCCTATTCTATAGTGTCACCTAAATGCTAGAGCTCGCTGATCAGCCTCGAC
TGTGCCTTCTAGTTGCCAGCCATCTGTTGTTTGCCCCTCCCCCGTGCCTTCCTTGACCCTGGAAGGTGCC
ACTCCCACTGTCCTTTCCTAATAAAATGAGGAAATTGCATCGCATTGTCTGAGTAGGTGTCATTCTATTC
TGGGGGGTGGGGTGGGGCAGGACAGCAAGGGGGAGGATTGGGAAGACAATAGCAGGCATGCTGGGGATGC
GGTGGGCTCTATGGCTTCTGAGGCGGAAAGAACCAGCTGGGGCTCTAGGGGGTATCCCC
[124 nt withheld, positions 3140-3263]
C
[91 nt withheld, positions 3265-3355]
A
[49 nt withheld, positions 3357-3405]
CCTTTGACGTTGGAGTCCACGTTCTTT
[37 nt withheld, positions 3433-3469]
ACCCTATCTCGGTCTATTCTTTTGATTTATAAGGGATTTTGCCGATTTCGGCCTATTGGTTAAAAAATGA
GCTGATTTAACAAAAATTTAACGCGAATTAATTCTGTGGAATGTGTGTCAGTTAGGGTGTGGAAAGTCCC
CAGGCTCCCCAGCAGGCAGAAGTATGCAAAGCATGCATCTCAATTAGTCAGCAACCAGGTGTGGAAAGTC
CCCAGGCTCCCCAGCAGGCAGAAGTATGCAAAGCATGCATCTCAATTAGTCAGCAACCATAGTCCCGCCC
CTAACTCCGCCCATCCCGCCCCTAACTCCGCCCAGTTCCGCCCATTCTCCGCCCCATGGCTGACTAATTT
TTTTTATTTATGCAGAGGCCGAGGCCGCCTCTGCCTCTGAGCTATTCCAGAAGTAGTGAGGAGGCTTTTT
TGGAGGCCTAGGCTTTTGCAAAAAGCTCCCGGGAGCTTGTATATCCATTTTCGGATCTGATCAAGAGACA
GGATGAGGATCGTTTCGCATGATTGAACAAGATGGATTGCACGCAGGTTCTCCGGCCGCTTGGGTGGAGA
GGCTATTCGGCTATGACTGGGCACAACAGACAATCGGCTGCTCTGATGCCGCCGTGTTCCGGCTGTCAGC
GCAGGGGCGCCCGGTTCTTTTTGTCAAGACCGACCTGTCCGGTGCCCTGAATGAACTGCAGGACGAGGCA
GCGCGGCTATCGTGGCTGGCCACGACGGGCGTTCCTTGCGCAGCTGTGCTCGACGTTGTCACTGAAGCGG
GAAGGGACTGGCTGCTATTGGGCGAAGTGCCGGGGCAGGATCTCCTGTCATCTCACCTTGCTCCTGCCGA
GAAAGTATCCATCATGGCTGATGCAATGCGGCGGCTGCATACGCTTGATCCGGCTACCTGCCCATTCGAC
CACCAAGCGAAACATCGCATCGAGCGAGCACGTACTCGGATGGAAGCCGGTCTTGTCGATCAGGATGATC
TGGACGAAGAGCATCAGGGGCTCGCGCCAGCCGAACTGTTCGCCAGGCTCAAGGCGCGCATGCCCGACGG
CGAGGATCTCGTCGTGACCCATGGCGATGCCTGCTTGCCGAATATCATGGTGGAAAATGGCCGCTTTTCT
GGATTCATCGACTGTGGCCGGCTGGGTGTGGCGGACCGCTATCAGGACATAGCGTTGGCTACCCGTGATA
TTGCTGAAGAGCTTGGCGGCGAATGGGCTGACCGCTTCCTCGTGCTTTACGGTATCGCCGCTCCCGATTC
GCAGCGCATCGCCTTCTATCGCCTTCTTGACGAGTTCTTCTGAGCGGGACTCTGGGGTTCGAAATGACCG
ACCAAGCGACGCCCAACCTGCCATCACGAGATTTCGATTCCACCGCCGCCTTCTATGAAAGGTTGGGCTT
CGGAATCGTTTTCCGGGACGCCGGCTGGATGATCCTCCAGCGCGGGGATCTCATGCTGGAGTTCTTCGCC
CACCCCAACTTGTTTATTGCAGCTTATAATGGTTACAAATAAAGCAATAGCATCACAAATTTCACAAATA
AAGCATTTTTTTCACTGCATTCTAGTTGTGGTTTGTCCAAACTCATCAATGTATCTTATCATGTCTGTAT
ACCGTCGACCTCTAGCTAGAGCTTGGCGTAATCATGGTCATAGCTGTTTCCTGTGTGAAATTGTTATCCG
CTCACAATTCCACACAACATACGAGCCGGAAGCATAAAGTGTAAAGCCTGGGGTGCCTAATGAGTGAGCT
AACTCACATTAATTGCGTTGCGCTCACTGCCCGCTTTCCAGTCGGGAAACCTGTCGTGCCAGCTGCATTA
ATGAATCGGCCAACGCGCGGGGAGAGGCGGTTTGCGTATTGGGCGCTCTTCCGCTTCCTCGCTCACTGAC
TCGCTGCGCTCGGTCGTTCGGCTGCGGCGAGCGGTATCAGCTCACTCAAAGGCGGTAATACGGTTATCCA
CAGAATCAGGGGATAACGCAGGAAAGAACATGTGAGCAAAAGGCCAGCAAAAGGCCAGGAACCGTAAAAA
GGCCGCGTTGCTGGCGTTTTTCCATAGGCTCCGCCCCCCTGACGAGCATCACAAAAATCGACGCTCAAGT
CAGAGGTGGCGAAACCCGACAGGACTATAAAGATACCAGGCGTTTCCCCCTGGAAGCTCCCTCGTGCGCT
CTCCTGTTCCGACCCTGCCGCTTACCGGATACCTGTCCGCCTTTCTCCCTTCGGGAAGCGTGGCGCTTTC
TCATAGCTCACGCTGTAGGTATCTCAGTTCGGTGTAGGTCGTTCGCTCCAAGCTGGGCTGTGTGCACGAA
CCCCCCGTTCAGCCCGACCGCTGCGCCTTATCCGGTAACTATCGTCTTGAGTCCAACCCGGTAAGACACG
ACTTATCGCCACTGGCAGCAGCCACTGGTAACAGGATTAGCAGAGCGAGGTATGTAGGCGGTGCTACAGA
GTTCTTGAAGTGGTGGCCTAACTACGGCTACACTAGAAGAACAGTATTTGGTATCTGCGCTCTGCTGAAG
CCAGTTACCTTCGGAAAAAGAGTTGGTAGCTCTTGATCCGGCAAACAAACCACCGCTGGTAGCGGTGGTT
TTTTTGTTTGCAAGCAGCAGATTACGCGCAGAAAAAAAGGATCTCAAGAAGATCCTTTGATCTTTTCTAC
GGGGTCTGACGCTCAGTGGAACGAAAACTCACGTTAAGGGATTTTGGTCATGAGATTATCAAAAAGGATC
TTCACCTAGATCCTTTTAAATTAAAAATGAAGTTTTAAATCAATCTAAAGTATATATGAGTAAACTTGGT
CTGACAGTTACCAATGCTTAATCAGTGAGGCACCTATCTCAGCGATCTGTCTATTTCGTTCATCCATAGT
TGCCTGACTCCCCGTCGTGTAGATAACTACGATACGGGAGGGCTTACCATCTGGCCCCAGTGCTGCAATG
ATACCGCGAGACCCACGCTCACCGGCTCCAGATTTATCAGCAATAAACCAGCCAGCCGGAAGGGCCGAGC
GCAGAAGTGGTCCTGCAACTTTATCCGCCTCCATCCAGTCTATTAATTGTTGCCGGGAAGCTAGAGTAAG
TAGTTCGCCAGTTAATAGTTTGCGCAACGTTGTTGCCATTGCTACAGGCATCGTGGTGTCACGCTCGTCG
TTTGGTATGGCTTCATTCAGCTCCGGTTCCCAACGATCAAGGCGAGTTACATGATCCCCCATGTTGTGCA
AAAAAGCGGTTAGCTCCTTCGGTCCTCCGATCGTTGTCAGAAGTAAGTTGGCCGCAGTGTTATCACTCAT
GGTTATGGCAGCACTGCATAATTCTCTTACTGTCATGCCATCCGTAAGATGCTTTTCTGTGACTGGTGAG
TACTCAACCAAGTCATTCTGAGAATAGTGTATGCGGCGACCGAGTTGCTCTTGCCCGGCGTCAATACGGG
ATAATACCGCGCCACATAGCAGAACTTTAAAAGTGCTCATCATTGGAAAACGTTCTTCGGGGCGAAAACT
CTCAAGGATCTTACCGCTGTTGAGATCCAGTTCGATGTAACCCACTCGTGCACCCAACTGATCTTCAGCA
TCTTTTACTTTCACCAGCGTTTCTGGGTGAGCAAAAACAGGAAGGCAAAATGCCGCAAAAAAGGGAATAA
GGGCGACACGGAAATGTTGAATACTCATACTCTTCCTTTTTCAATATTATTGAAGCATTTATCAGGGTTA
TTGTCTCATGAGCGGATACATATTTGAATGTATTTAGAAAAATAAACAAATAGGGGTTCCGCGCACATTT
CCCCGAAAAGTGCCACCTGACGTCGACGGATCGGGAGATCTCCCGATCCCCTATGGTGCACTCTCAGTAC
AATCTGCTCTGATGCCGCATAGTTAAGCCAGTATCTGCTCCCTGCTTGTGTGTTGGAGGTCGCTGAGTAG
TGCGCGAGCAAAATTTAAGCTACAACAAGGCAAGGCTTGACCGACAATTGCATGAAGAATCTGCTTAGGG
TTAGGCGTTTTGCGCTGCTTCG
Features (pLannotate 1.2.2; 23 found; start..end, strand, type, name):
     27..406     +  enhancer       CMV enhancer: human cytomegalovirus immediate early enhancer
    407..610     +  promoter       CMV promoter: human cytomegalovirus (CMV) immediate early promoter
    606..639     +  LTR            5' LTR (truncated) (fragment): truncated 5' long terminal repeat (LTR) from HIV-1
    655..673     +  promoter       T7 promoter: promoter for bacteriophage T7 RNA polymerase
    708..2279    +  CDS            PIF3: PIF3_ARATH - Also known as BHLH8, EN100, PAP3. Experimental evidence at protein level: Swiss-Prot protein existence level 1. Transcription factor acting positively in the phytochrome signaling pathway. Activates transcription by binding to the G box (5'- CACGTG-3'). From Arabidopsis thaliana (Mouse-ear cress).
   2322..2762    +  CDS            GAL4 DNA binding domain: DNA binding domain of the GAL4 transcriptional activator; Saccharomyces cerevisiae GAL4 (truncated)
   2778..2805    +  CDS            3xHA (fragment): three tandem HA epitope tags
   2826..2844    -  promoter       SP6 promoter: promoter for bacteriophage SP6 RNA polymerase
   2870..3094    +  polyA_signal   bGH poly(A) signal: bovine growth hormone polyadenylation signal
   3098..3119    +  promoter       SV40 promoter (fragment): SV40 enhancer and early promoter
   3140..3568    +  rep_origin     f1 ori (sequence partly withheld): f1 bacteriophage origin of replication; arrow indicates direction of (+) strand synthesis
   3582..3911    +  promoter       SV40 promoter: SV40 enhancer and early promoter
   3978..4769    +  CDS            neo: KKA2_KLEPN - Also known as kan, nptII. Experimental evidence at protein level: Swiss-Prot protein existence level 1. Resistance to kanamycin, neomycin, paromomycin, ribostamycin, butirosin and gentamicin B. From Klebsiella pneumoniae.
   4793..4951    +  CDS            ble (fragment): BLE_KLEPN - Experimental evidence at protein level: Swiss-Prot protein existence level 1. Binding protein with a strong affinity to the bleomycin family of antibiotics. Binds to CL990; an antimitotic-antibiotic compound. From Klebsiella pneumoniae.
   4946..5067    +  polyA_signal   SV40 poly(A) signal: SV40 polyadenylation signal
   5140..5156    -  protein_bind   lac operator: The lac repressor binds to the lac operator to inhibit transcription in E. coli. This inhibition can be relieved by adding lactose or isopropyl-β-D-thiogalactopyranoside (IPTG). lac repressor encoded by lacI
   5164..5194    -  promoter       lac promoter: promoter for the E. coli lac operon
   5209..5230    -  protein_bind   CAP binding site: CAP binding activates transcription in the presence of cAMP. E. coli catabolite activator protein
   5243..5335    -  CDS            lacI (fragment): lac repressor; lacI; The lac repressor binds to the lac operator to inhibit transcription in E. coli. This inhibition can be relieved by adding lactose or isopropyl-β-D-thiogalactopyranoside (IPTG).
   5518..6106    -  rep_origin     ori: high-copy-number ColE1/pMB1/pBR322/pUC origin of replication
   6277..7137    -  CDS            AmpR: β-lactamase; bla; confers resistance to ampicillin, carbenicillin, and related antibiotics
   7138..7242    -  promoter       AmpR promoter: bla
   7301..7353    -  misc_feature   bom (fragment): basis of mobility region from pBR322
