[The description below was written by a language model from this plasmid's Addgene catalogue record and pLannotate feature annotations shown in this document.]
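Description:
pPKm-163 is a mammalian expression plasmid of about 7.5 kb built on the pcDNA3 backbone. It is propagated in E. coli through a high-copy ColE1/pUC-type origin with ampicillin selection (β-lactamase under its own promoter) and also carries an f1 phage origin. For selection in mammalian cells, an SV40 enhancer/early promoter drives a neomycin phosphotransferase gene terminated by the SV40 poly(A) signal, conferring G418 resistance. Short fragments annotated as ble, lacI, lac promoter/operator, bom and an HIV-1 LTR appear to be backbone remnants or short sequence matches rather than functional parts.

The payload is a single expression cassette in which the CMV immediate-early enhancer and promoter drive Arabidopsis thaliana PIF3 (phytochrome-interacting factor 3, a bHLH transcription factor), followed shortly downstream by the DNA-binding domain of yeast GAL4 (the "GBD" in the name). A short match to an HA epitope tag follows, and the cassette ends with the bovine growth hormone polyadenylation signal. The insert name and close spacing indicate a PIF3-GBD fusion, although the feature table does not itself confirm that the reading frame is continuous. T7 and SP6 promoters flank the insert, as is standard for pcDNA3.

The associated publication concerns genetically encoded PhyB optogenetics. In such systems, light-dependent binding of phytochrome B to PIF3 is commonly used in a two-hybrid-style arrangement, where a GAL4-tethered partner recruits an activation-domain fusion to a UAS reporter. The record does not describe this plasmid's partner constructs. The depositor and repository sequences give essentially identical annotations and differ by one nucleotide in length.
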