Addgene plasmid #104854: pPKm-163
Purpose: pcDNA3 - pCMV - PIF3 - GBD, expressing PIF3 and GBD, under CMV promoter
Depositing lab: Todd Coleman. Depositing organization: University of California, San Diego (UCSD). Publication: Biosynthesis of Orthogonal Molecules Using Ferredoxin and Ferredoxin-NADP(+) Reductase Systems Enables Genetically Encoded PhyB Optogenetics. Kyriakakis P, Catanho M, Hoffner N, Thavarajah W, Hu VJ, Chao SS, Hsu A, Pham V, Naghavian L, Dozier LE, Patrick GN, Coleman TP. ACS Synth Biol. 2018 Feb 16;7(2):706-717. doi: 10.1021/acssynbio.7b00413. Epub 2018 Jan 24. PubMed 29301067.
Backbone
  Vector backbone: pcDNA3
  Vector type: Mammalian Expression
  Selectable markers: Neomycin (select with G418)
Growth in bacteria
  Bacterial resistance: Ampicillin, 100 μg/mL
  Growth temperature: 37°C
  Growth strain: NEB Stable
  Copy number: High Copy
Gene/Insert
  Gene/Insert name: PIF3-GBD
  Promoter: CMV
  Cloning method: Unknown
  Sequencing primers: 5′ Unknown
Terms and licenses: Academic/Nonprofit Terms; Industry Terms: Not Available to Industry
How to cite: pPKm-163 was a gift from Todd Coleman (Addgene plasmid # 104854 ; http://n2t.net/addgene:104854 ; RRID:Addgene_104854)
